Addgene plasmid #214378: pMK448 (BromoTag-BSD)
Depositing lab: Masato Kanemaki. Publication: Combination of AID2 and BromoTag expands the utility of degron-based protein knockdowns. Hatoyama Y, Islam M, Bond AG, Hayashi KI, Ciulli A, Kanemaki MT. EMBO Rep. 2024 Sep;25(9):4062-4077. doi: 10.1038/s44319-024-00224-4. Epub 2024 Aug 23. PubMed 39179892.
Backbone
  Vector backbone: pBluescript
  Vector type: Mammalian Expression, CRISPR
  Selectable markers: Blasticidin
Growth in bacteria
  Bacterial resistance: Ampicillin, 100 μg/mL
  Growth temperature: 37°C
  Growth strain: DH5alpha
  Copy number: High Copy
Gene/Insert
  Gene/Insert name: BromoTag-BSD
  Species: H. sapiens (human), M. musculus (mouse)
Terms and licenses: Academic/Nonprofit Terms; Industry Terms: Not Available to Industry
How to cite: pMK448 (BromoTag-BSD) was a gift from Masato Kanemaki (Addgene plasmid # 214378 ; http://n2t.net/addgene:214378 ; RRID:Addgene_214378)
