[The description below was written by a language model from this plasmid's Addgene catalogue record and pLannotate feature annotations shown in this document.]
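Description:
pMK448 (BromoTag-BSD) is a pBluescript-based cassette plasmid of about 5 kb, catalogued as a mammalian expression/CRISPR vector for use in human and mouse cells. In bacteria it is maintained at high copy through the ColE1/pUC-type origin and selected with ampicillin via the β-lactamase gene. The backbone also retains the usual pBluescript elements: an f1 origin, lacZα and lac promoter/operator remnants, and flanking T7 and T3 promoters.

The payload has two parts. The first is a short coding segment that the automated annotation matches to a fragment of human BRD3. This most likely corresponds to the bromodomain-derived BromoTag degron named in the plasmid title, although the record does not define the tag's exact origin or any mutations. It is followed by an SV40 polyadenylation signal, and no mammalian promoter is annotated upstream of it. That layout suggests the tag is meant to be fused in frame to the end of an endogenous gene and expressed from that gene's own promoter. The second part is a selection cassette in which the mouse PGK promoter drives blasticidin S deaminase, ending in the PGK poly(A) signal. This cassette is flanked by two loxP sites in the same orientation, so Cre recombinase could excise the marker after selection.

No homology arms or guide RNA elements are annotated. The plasmid therefore appears to serve as a template or donor module for CRISPR-mediated knock-in, with locus-specific arms added by the user, though the record does not say this explicitly. The associated publication concerns combining the AID2 and BromoTag degron systems for targeted protein knockdown. This fits the use of the plasmid to generate blasticidin-selected cell lines in which a protein of interest carries BromoTag for ligand-induced degradation.
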