Features (pLannotate 1.2.2; 18 found; start..end, strand, type, name):
      4..432     +  rep_origin     f1 ori (sequence partly withheld): f1 bacteriophage origin of replication; arrow indicates direction of (+) strand synthesis
    463..618     -  CDS            lacZα (fragment): LacZα fragment of β-galactosidase; lacZ fragment
    626..644     +  promoter       T7 promoter: promoter for bacteriophage T7 RNA polymerase
    690..1073    +  CDS            BRD3 (fragment): BRD3_HUMAN - Also known as KIAA0043, RING3L. Experimental evidence at protein level: Swiss-Prot protein existence level 1. Chromatin reader that recognizes and binds hyperacetylated chromatin and plays a role in the regulation of transcription, probably by chromatin remodeling and interaction with transcription factors (PubMed:18406326, PubMed:27105114). Regulates transcription by promoting the binding of the transcription factor GATA1 to its targets (By similarity). From Homo sapiens (Human).
   1091..1212    +  polyA_signal   SV40 poly(A) signal: SV40 polyadenylation signal
   1243..1276    -  protein_bind   loxP: Cre-mediated recombination occurs in the 8-bp core sequence (GCATACAT). Cre recombinase
   1337..1836    +  promoter       PGK promoter: mouse phosphoglycerate kinase 1 promoter
   1866..2264    +  CDS            BSD: blasticidin S deaminase; Aspergillus terreus BSD; confers resistance to blasticidin
   2288..2740    +  polyA_signal   PGK poly(A) signal: mouse phosphoglycerate kinase 1 polyadenylation signal
   2767..2800    -  protein_bind   loxP: Cre-mediated recombination occurs in the 8-bp core sequence (GCATACAT). Cre recombinase
   2849..2867    -  promoter       T3 promoter: promoter for bacteriophage T3 RNA polymerase
   2912..2928    -  protein_bind   lac operator: The lac repressor binds to the lac operator to inhibit transcription in E. coli. This inhibition can be relieved by adding lactose or isopropyl-β-D-thiogalactopyranoside (IPTG). lac repressor encoded by lacI
   2936..2966    -  promoter       lac promoter: promoter for the E. coli lac operon
   2981..3002    -  protein_bind   CAP binding site: CAP binding activates transcription in the presence of cAMP. E. coli catabolite activator protein
   3015..3107    -  CDS            lacI (fragment): lac repressor; lacI; The lac repressor binds to the lac operator to inhibit transcription in E. coli. This inhibition can be relieved by adding lactose or isopropyl-β-D-thiogalactopyranoside (IPTG).
   3290..3878    -  rep_origin     ori: high-copy-number ColE1/pMB1/pBR322/pUC origin of replication
   4049..4909    -  CDS            AmpR: β-lactamase; bla; confers resistance to ampicillin, carbenicillin, and related antibiotics
   4910..5014    -  promoter       AmpR promoter: bla
>Addgene plasmid #214378 | pMK448 (BromoTag-BSD) | addgene full sequence | sequence record 426341 | Addgene NGS Result
CTG
[124 nt withheld, positions 4-127]
C
[91 nt withheld, positions 129-219]
A
[49 nt withheld, positions 221-269]
CCTTTGACGTTGGAGTCCACGTTCTTT
[37 nt withheld, positions 297-333]
ACCCTATCTCGGTCTATTCTTTTGATTTATAAGGGATTTTGCCGATTTCGGCCTATTGGTTAAAAAATGA
GCTGATTTAACAAAAATTTAACGCGAATTTTAACAAAATATTAACGCTTACAATTTCCATTCGCCATTCA
GGCTGCGCAACTGTTGGGAAGGGCGATCGGTGCGGGCCTCTTCGCTATTACGCCAGCTGGCGAAAGGGGG
ATGTGCTGCAAGGCGATTAAGTTGGGTAACGCCAGGGTTTTCCCAGTCACGACGTTGTAAAACGACGGCC
AGTGAGCGCGCGTAATACGACTCACTATAGGGCGAATTGGAGCTCCCCGGGATCCGGTGCAGGCGCCGGG
TCCGTGAAGGACGTGCCCGACTCTCAGCAGCACCCAGCACCAGAGAAGAGCAGCAAGGTCTCGGAGCAGC
TCAAGTGCTGCAGCGGCATCCTCAAGGAGATGTTTGCCAAGAAGCACGCCGCCTACGCCTGGCCCTTCTA
CAAGCCTGTGGACGTGGAGGCACTGGGCGCCCACGACTACTGTGACATCATCAAGCACCCCATGGACATG
AGCACAATCAAGTCTAAACTGGAGGCCCGTGAGTACCGTGATGCTCAGGAGTTTGGTGCTGACGTCCGAT
TGATGTTCTCCAACTGCTATAAGTACAACCCTCCTGACCATGAGGTGGTGGCCATGGCCCGCAAGCTCCA
GGATGTGTTCGAAATGCGCTTTGCCAAGATGCCGGACGAGTAACAATTGTTGTTGTTAACTTGTTTATTG
CAGCTTATAATGGTTACAAATAAAGCAATAGCATCACAAATTTCACAAATAAAGCATTTTTTTCACTGCA
TTCTAGTTGTGGTTTGTCCAAACTCATCAATGTATCTTAACGCGTCGATCATATTCAATAACCCTTAATA
TAACTTCGTATAATGTATGCTATACGAAGTTATTAGGTCTGAAGAGGAGTTTACGTCCAGCCAAGCTTAG
GATCTCGACCTCGAAATTCTACCGGGTAGGGGAGGCGCTTTTCCCAAGGCAGTCTGGAGCATGCGCTTTA
GCAGCCCCGCTGGGCACTTGGCGCTACACAAGTGGCCTCTGGCCTCGCACACATTCCACATCCACCGGTA
GGCGCCAACCGACTCCGTTCTTTGGTGGCCCCTTCGCGCCACCTTCTACTCCTCCCCTAGTCAGGAAGTT
CCCCCCCGCCCCGCAGCTCGCGTCGTGCAGGACGTGACAAATGGAAGTAGCACGTCTCACTAGTCTCGTG
CAGATGGACAGCACCGCTGAGCAATGGAAGCGGGTAGGCCTTTGGGGCAGCGGCCAATAGCAGCTTTGCT
CCTTCGCTTTCTGGGCTCAGAGGCTGGGAAGGGGTGGGTCCGGGGGCGGGCTCAGGGGCGGGCTCAGGGG
CGGGGCGGGCGCCCGAAGGTCCTCCGGAGGCCCGGCATTCTGCACGCTTCAAAAGCGCACGTCTGCCGCG
CTGTTCTCCTCTTCCTCATCTCCGGGCCTTTCGACCTGCATCCATCTAGATCTCGAGCCACCATGGCCAA
GCCTTTGTCTCAAGAAGAATCCACCCTCATTGAAAGAGCAACGGCTACAATCAACAGCATCCCCATCTCT
GAAGACTACAGCGTCGCCAGCGCAGCTCTCTCTAGCGACGGCCGCATCTTCACTGGTGTCAATGTATATC
ATTTTACTGGGGGACCTTGTGCAGAACTCGTGGTGCTGGGCACTGCTGCTGCTGCGGCAGCTGGCAACCT
GACTTGTATCGTCGCGATCGGAAATGAGAACAGGGGCATCTTGAGCCCCTGCGGACGGTGCCGACAGGTG
CTTCTCGATCTGCATCCTGGGATCAAAGCCATAGTGAAGGACAGTGATGGACAGCCGACGGCAGTTGGGA
TTCGTGAATTGCTGCCCTCTGGTTATGTGTGGGAGGGCTAATCGATGATATCAGATCCCCGGGATGCAGA
AATTGATGATCTATTAAACAATAAAGATGTCCACTAAAATGGAAGTTTTTCCTGTCATACTTTGTTAAGA
AGGGTGAGAACAGAGTACCTACATTTTGAATGGAAGGATTGGAGCTACGGGGGTGGGGGTGGGGTGGGAT
TAGATAAATGCCTGCTCTTTACTGAAGGCTCTTTACTATTGCTTTATGATAATGTTTCATAGTTGGATAT
CATAATTTAAACAAGCAAAACCAAATTAAGGGCCAGCTCATTCCTCCCACTCATGATCTATAGATCTATA
GATCTCTCGTGGGATCATTGTTTTTCTCTTGATTCCCACTTTGTGGTTCTAAGTACTGTGGTTTCCAAAT
GTGTCAGTTTCATAGCCTGAAGAACGAGATCAGCAGCCTCTGTTCCACATACACTTCATTCTCAGTATTG
TTTTGCCAAGTTCTAATTCCATCAGAAGCTGGTCGAGATCCGGAACCCTTAATATAACTTCGTATAATGT
ATGCTATACGAAGTTATTAGGTCCCTCGAAGAGGTTCACTAGGATCCGGTACCCAGCTTTTGTTCCCTTT
AGTGAGGGTTAATTGCGCGCTTGGCGTAATCATGGTCATAGCTGTTTCCTGTGTGAAATTGTTATCCGCT
CACAATTCCACACAACATACGAGCCGGAAGCATAAAGTGTAAAGCCTGGGGTGCCTAATGAGTGAGCTAA
CTCACATTAATTGCGTTGCGCTCACTGCCCGCTTTCCAGTCGGGAAACCTGTCGTGCCAGCTGCATTAAT
GAATCGGCCAACGCGCGGGGAGAGGCGGTTTGCGTATTGGGCGCTCTTCCGCTTCCTCGCTCACTGACTC
GCTGCGCTCGGTCGTTCGGCTGCGGCGAGCGGTATCAGCTCACTCAAAGGCGGTAATACGGTTATCCACA
GAATCAGGGGATAACGCAGGAAAGAACATGTGAGCAAAAGGCCAGCAAAAGGCCAGGAACCGTAAAAAGG
CCGCGTTGCTGGCGTTTTTCCATAGGCTCCGCCCCCCTGACGAGCATCACAAAAATCGACGCTCAAGTCA
GAGGTGGCGAAACCCGACAGGACTATAAAGATACCAGGCGTTTCCCCCTGGAAGCTCCCTCGTGCGCTCT
CCTGTTCCGACCCTGCCGCTTACCGGATACCTGTCCGCCTTTCTCCCTTCGGGAAGCGTGGCGCTTTCTC
ATAGCTCACGCTGTAGGTATCTCAGTTCGGTGTAGGTCGTTCGCTCCAAGCTGGGCTGTGTGCACGAACC
CCCCGTTCAGCCCGACCGCTGCGCCTTATCCGGTAACTATCGTCTTGAGTCCAACCCGGTAAGACACGAC
TTATCGCCACTGGCAGCAGCCACTGGTAACAGGATTAGCAGAGCGAGGTATGTAGGCGGTGCTACAGAGT
TCTTGAAGTGGTGGCCTAACTACGGCTACACTAGAAGAACAGTATTTGGTATCTGCGCTCTGCTGAAGCC
AGTTACCTTCGGAAAAAGAGTTGGTAGCTCTTGATCCGGCAAACAAACCACCGCTGGTAGCGGTGGTTTT
TTTGTTTGCAAGCAGCAGATTACGCGCAGAAAAAAAGGATCTCAAGAAGATCCTTTGATCTTTTCTACGG
GGTCTGACGCTCAGTGGAACGAAAACTCACGTTAAGGGATTTTGGTCATGAGATTATCAAAAAGGATCTT
CACCTAGATCCTTTTAAATTAAAAATGAAGTTTTAAATCAATCTAAAGTATATATGAGTAAACTTGGTCT
GACAGTTACCAATGCTTAATCAGTGAGGCACCTATCTCAGCGATCTGTCTATTTCGTTCATCCATAGTTG
CCTGACTCCCCGTCGTGTAGATAACTACGATACGGGAGGGCTTACCATCTGGCCCCAGTGCTGCAATGAT
ACCGCGAGACCCACGCTCACCGGCTCCAGATTTATCAGCAATAAACCAGCCAGCCGGAAGGGCCGAGCGC
AGAAGTGGTCCTGCAACTTTATCCGCCTCCATCCAGTCTATTAATTGTTGCCGGGAAGCTAGAGTAAGTA
GTTCGCCAGTTAATAGTTTGCGCAACGTTGTTGCCATTGCTACAGGCATCGTGGTGTCACGCTCGTCGTT
TGGTATGGCTTCATTCAGCTCCGGTTCCCAACGATCAAGGCGAGTTACATGATCCCCCATGTTGTGCAAA
AAAGCGGTTAGCTCCTTCGGTCCTCCGATCGTTGTCAGAAGTAAGTTGGCCGCAGTGTTATCACTCATGG
TTATGGCAGCACTGCATAATTCTCTTACTGTCATGCCATCCGTAAGATGCTTTTCTGTGACTGGTGAGTA
CTCAACCAAGTCATTCTGAGAATAGTGTATGCGGCGACCGAGTTGCTCTTGCCCGGCGTCAATACGGGAT
AATACCGCGCCACATAGCAGAACTTTAAAAGTGCTCATCATTGGAAAACGTTCTTCGGGGCGAAAACTCT
CAAGGATCTTACCGCTGTTGAGATCCAGTTCGATGTAACCCACTCGTGCACCCAACTGATCTTCAGCATC
TTTTACTTTCACCAGCGTTTCTGGGTGAGCAAAAACAGGAAGGCAAAATGCCGCAAAAAAGGGAATAAGG
GCGACACGGAAATGTTGAATACTCATACTCTTCCTTTTTCAATATTATTGAAGCATTTATCAGGGTTATT
GTCTCATGAGCGGATACATATTTGAATGTATTTAGAAAAATAAACAAATAGGGGTTCCGCGCACATTTCC
CCGAAAAGTGCCAC
